Addgene plasmid #148253: pT7-V5-SBP-C1-HsPTB2_AA
Purpose: Mammalian Expression of HsPTB2
Depositing lab: Elisa Izaurralde. Depositing organization: Max Planck Institute for Developmental Biology.
Backbone
  Vector backbone: Unknown
  Vector type: Mammalian Expression
Growth in bacteria
  Bacterial resistance: Kanamycin, 50 μg/mL
  Growth temperature: 37°C
  Growth strain: DH5alpha
  Copy number: High Copy
Gene/Insert
  Gene/Insert name: HsPTB2
  Species: H. sapiens (human)
  Cloning method: Unknown
Terms and licenses: Academic/Nonprofit Terms; Industry Terms: Not Available to Industry
Depositor comments: sequence given by ENA: BAB71743.1 or by Uniprot. isoform5 Q9UKA9-5 Plasmids from this collection were made available to the research community and donated after the lab closed. Please note that the sequence provided by the depositing laboratory may be theoretical/predicted or based on Sanger sequencing results. There may be discrepancies between sequencing results obtained by Addgene and the depositor sequence. If an Addgene verified sequence is not available, please contact before placing your order to request that our lab fully sequence the plasmid.
How to cite: pT7-V5-SBP-C1-HsPTB2_AA was a gift from Elisa Izaurralde (Addgene plasmid # 148253 ; http://n2t.net/addgene:148253 ; RRID:Addgene_148253)
