[The description below was written by a language model from this plasmid's Addgene catalogue record and pLannotate feature annotations shown in this document.]
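Description:
pT7-V5-SBP-C1-HsPTB2_AA is a 5,715-nt mammalian expression plasmid encoding human PTBP2 (HsPTB2, also known as nPTB), an RNA-binding protein that recognises intronic polypyrimidine tracts, represses exon inclusion during pre-mRNA splicing and also influences translation. The backbone is recorded as unknown. The annotated layout includes a CMV enhancer/promoter, a multiple cloning site downstream of the tag, an SV40 poly(A) signal, an f1 ori and a dual-promoter NeoR/KanR cassette, an arrangement typical of C1-style fusion vectors. It replicates in E. coli from a high-copy ColE1/pUC-type origin and is selected with kanamycin. The aminoglycoside phosphotransferase gene is preceded by both a bacterial (bla) promoter and the SV40 enhancer/early promoter and is followed by the HSV TK poly(A) signal, so it could also support G418 selection in mammalian cells.

In the expression cassette, the CMV immediate early enhancer and promoter drive an open reading frame that begins with a V5 epitope tag and a streptavidin-binding peptide (SBP). These are followed by the PTBP2 coding sequence, so both tags sit at the N-terminus of the protein. A T7 promoter between the CMV promoter and the tags would additionally allow in vitro transcription. The insert is annotated as two adjoining PTBP2 fragments, and the depositor comments cite isoform 5, which is described as having reduced affinity for RNA. The "_AA" suffix in the name is not explained in the record. The short HIV-1 LTR, large T antigen, ble and bGH poly(A) annotations are small fragments, probably vector remnants or incidental matches. V5 permits immunodetection and SBP permits capture on streptavidin, so the plasmid suits expression and pulldown of PTBP2 in mammalian cells. The sequence is depositor-supplied and may be theoretical.
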