Features (pLannotate 1.2.2; 20 found; start..end, strand, type, name):
     61..364     +  enhancer       CMV enhancer: human cytomegalovirus immediate early enhancer
    365..568     +  promoter       CMV promoter: human cytomegalovirus (CMV) immediate early promoter
    564..597     +  LTR            5' LTR (truncated) (fragment): truncated 5' long terminal repeat (LTR) from HIV-1
    613..631     +  promoter       T7 promoter: promoter for bacteriophage T7 RNA polymerase
    668..709     +  CDS            V5 tag: epitope tag from simian virus 5
    731..844     +  CDS            SBP: streptavidin-binding peptide selected from a peptide library; binds streptavidin with nanomolar affinity (Keefe et al., 2001)
    845..870     +  misc_feature   MCS (fragment): multiple cloning site
    872..1915    +  CDS            PTBP2 (fragment): PTBP2_HUMAN - Also known as NPTB, PTB, PTBLP. Experimental evidence at protein level: Swiss-Prot protein existence level 1. RNA-binding protein which binds to intronic polypyrimidine tracts and mediates negative regulation of exons splicing. May antagonize in a tissue-specific manner the ability of NOVA1 to activate exon selection. In addition to its function in pre-mRNA splicing, plays also a role in the regulation of translation. Isoform 5 has a reduced affinity for RNA. From Homo sapiens (Human).
   1915..2355    +  CDS            PTBP2 (fragment): PTBP2_HUMAN - Also known as NPTB, PTB, PTBLP. Experimental evidence at protein level: Swiss-Prot protein existence level 1. RNA-binding protein which binds to intronic polypyrimidine tracts and mediates negative regulation of exons splicing. May antagonize in a tissue-specific manner the ability of NOVA1 to activate exon selection. In addition to its function in pre-mRNA splicing, plays also a role in the regulation of translation. Isoform 5 has a reduced affinity for RNA. From Homo sapiens (Human).
   2359..2384    +  misc_feature   MCS (fragment): multiple cloning site
   2396..2480    +  CDS            large T antigen (fragment): large T antigen from SV40 (simian virus 40)
   2503..2624    +  polyA_signal   SV40 poly(A) signal: SV40 polyadenylation signal
   2658..3086    -  rep_origin     f1 ori (sequence partly withheld): f1 bacteriophage origin of replication; arrow indicates direction of (+) strand synthesis
   3113..3217    +  promoter       AmpR promoter: bla
   3219..3576    +  promoter       SV40 promoter: SV40 enhancer and early promoter
   3611..4405    +  CDS            NeoR/KanR: aminoglycoside phosphotransferase from Tn5; aph(3')-II (or nptII); confers resistance to neomycin, kanamycin, and G418 (Geneticin®)
   4426..4578    +  CDS            ble (fragment): BLE_KLEPN - Experimental evidence at protein level: Swiss-Prot protein existence level 1. Binding protein with a strong affinity to the bleomycin family of antibiotics. Binds to CL990; an antimitotic-antibiotic compound. From Klebsiella pneumoniae.
   4637..4684    +  polyA_signal   HSV TK poly(A) signal: herpes simplex virus thymidine kinase polyadenylation signal (Cole and Stacy, 1985)
   4775..4791    -  polyA_signal   bGH poly(A) signal (fragment): bovine growth hormone polyadenylation signal
   5013..5601    +  rep_origin     ori: high-copy-number ColE1/pMB1/pBR322/pUC origin of replication
>Addgene plasmid #148253 | pT7-V5-SBP-C1-HsPTB2_AA | depositor full sequence | sequence record 290701 | Full Sequence
TAGTTATTAATAGTAATCAATTACGGGGTCATTAGTTCATAGCCCATATATGGAGTTCCGCGTTACATAA
CTTACGGTAAATGGCCCGCCTGGCTGACCGCCCAACGACCCCCGCCCATTGACGTCAATAATGACGTATG
TTCCCATAGTAACGCCAATAGGGACTTTCCATTGACGTCAATGGGTGGAGTATTTACGGTAAACTGCCCA
CTTGGCAGTACATCAAGTGTATCATATGCCAAGTACGCCCCCTATTGACGTCAATGACGGTAAATGGCCC
GCCTGGCATTATGCCCAGTACATGACCTTATGGGACTTTCCTACTTGGCAGTACATCTACGTATTAGTCA
TCGCTATTACCATGGTGATGCGGTTTTGGCAGTACATCAATGGGCGTGGATAGCGGTTTGACTCACGGGG
ATTTCCAAGTCTCCACCCCATTGACGTCAATGGGAGTTTGTTTTGGCACCAAAATCAACGGGACTTTCCA
AAATGTCGTAACAACTCCGCCCCATTGACGCAAATGGGCGGTAGGCGTGTACGGTGGGAGGTCTATATAA
GCAGAGCTCTCTGGCTAACTAGAGAACCCACTGCTTACTGGCTTATCGAAATTAATACGACTCACTATAG
GGAGACCCAAGCTCTAGCGCTACCGGTCGCCACCATGGGTAAGCCTATCCCTAACCCTCTCCTCGGTCTC
GATTCTACGCCCGGAAGCGGTAGCGGTACGATGGACGAGAAGACCACCGGCTGGGGGGGCGGCCACGTGG
TGGAGGGCCTGGCCGGCGAGCTGGAGCAGCTGCGGGCCAGGCTGGAGCACCACCCTCAGGGCCAGCGGGA
GCCCAGATCTCGAGCTCAAGCTTCGAATTCCATGGACGGAATCGTCACTGAGGTTGCAGTTGGCGTGAAG
AGAGGATCTGACGAACTACTCTCAGGCAGTGTTCTCAGTAGTCCGAACTCTAATATGAGCAGCATGGTAG
TTACAGCCAATGGTAATGATAGTAAAAAATTTAAAGGAGAAGATAAAATGGATGGTGCTCCTTCTCGTGT
ACTTCATATTCGAAAATTACCTGGGGAAGTAACAGAAACTGAAGTTATTGCTTTAGGCTTACCTTTTGGT
AAGGTGACCAACATCCTTATGCTGAAAGGAAAAAATCAGGCATTTTTGGAACTAGCAACCGAGGAAGCAG
CTATTACTATGGTTAATTACTATTCTGCTGTGACACCTCATCTTCGTAACCAACCAATATATATCCAGTA
CTCGAATCACAAAGAACTAAAGACAGATAATACATTAAACCAACGTGCTCAGGCAGTTCTTCAAGCTGTG
ACAGCTGTCCAGACAGCAAATACTCCTCTTAGTGGCACCACAGTTAGCGAGAGTGCAGTGACTCCAGCCC
AGAGTCCAGTACTTAGAATAATTATTGACAACATGTACTACCCTGTAACACTTGATGTTCTTCACCAAAT
ATTTTCTAAGTTTGGTGCTGTATTGAAGATAATCACATTTACAAAAAATAACCAGTTTCAAGCTTTGCTC
CAGTATGGTGATCCAGTAAATGCTCAACAAGCAAAACTAGCCCTAGATGGTCAGAATATTTATAATGCCT
GCTGTACCCTAAGGATTGATTTTTCCAAACTTGTGAATTTGAATGTAAAATACAACAATGATAAAAGTAG
GGATTATACTCGACCTGATCTTCCATCTGGGGATGGACAACCTGCATTGGACCCAGCTATTGCTGCAGCA
TTTGCCAAGGAGACATCCCTCTTAGCTGTTCCAGGAGCTCTGAGTCCTTTGGCCATTCCAAATGCTGCTG
CAGCAGCTGCTGCAGCTGCTGCTGGCCGAGTGGGTATGCCTGGAGTCTCAGCTGGTGGCAATACAGTCCT
GTTGGTTAGCAATTTAAATGAAGAGGTGTTTATGGAGATGTGCAGCGTGTGAAGATTTTATACAATAAGA
AAGACAGCGCTCTAATACAGATGGCTGATGGAAACCAATCACAACTTGCCATGAATCATCTTAATGGACA
GAAAATGTATGGAAAAATTATTCGTGTTACTCTGTCTAAACATCAGACTGTACAGCTACCTCGAGAGGGA
CTTGATGATCAAGGGCTAACAAAAGATTTTGGTAATTCCCCATTGCATCGTTTTAAGAAACCTGGATCCA
AAAATTTTCAAAACATTTTTCCTCCTTCTGCCACCCTTCACCTATCTAATATCCCAAGAGATCACAAAAT
GGCTCTTCTTCAGATGGCAACAGTGGAAGAAGCTATTCAGGCCTTGATTGATCTTCATAATTATAACCTT
GGAGAAAACCATCATCTGAGAGTGTCTTTCTCCAAGTCAACAATTTAAGGTACCGCGGGCCCGGGATCCA
CCGGATCTAGATAACTGATCATAATCAGCCATACCACATTTGTAGAGGTTTTACTTGCTTTAAAAAACCT
CCCACACCTCCCCCTGAACCTGAAACATAAAATGAATGCAATTGTTGTTGTTAACTTGTTTATTGCAGCT
TATAATGGTTACAAATAAAGCAATAGCATCACAAATTTCACAAATAAAGCATTTTTTTCACTGCATTCTA
GTTGTGGTTTGTCCAAACTCATCAATGTATCTTAACGCGTAAATTGTAAGCGTTAATATTTTGTTAAAAT
TCGCGTTAAATTTTTGTTAAATCAGCTCATTTTTTAACCAATAGGCCGAAATCGGCAAAATCCCTTATAA
ATCAAAAGAATAGACCGAGATAGGGT
[37 nt withheld, positions 2757-2793]
AAAGAACGTGGACTCCAACGTCAAAGG
[49 nt withheld, positions 2821-2869]
T
[91 nt withheld, positions 2871-2961]
G
[124 nt withheld, positions 2963-3086]
CAGGTGGCACTTTTCGGGGAAATGTGCGCGGAACCCCTATTTGTTTATTTTTCTAAATACATTCAAATAT
GTATCCGCTCATGAGACAATAACCCTGATAAATGCTTCAATAATATTGAAAAAGGAAGAGTCCTGAGGCG
GAAAGAACCAGCTGTGGAATGTGTGTCAGTTAGGGTGTGGAAAGTCCCCAGGCTCCCCAGCAGGCAGAAG
TATGCAAAGCATGCATCTCAATTAGTCAGCAACCAGGTGTGGAAAGTCCCCAGGCTCCCCAGCAGGCAGA
AGTATGCAAAGCATGCATCTCAATTAGTCAGCAACCATAGTCCCGCCCCTAACTCCGCCCATCCCGCCCC
TAACTCCGCCCAGTTCCGCCCATTCTCCGCCCCATGGCTGACTAATTTTTTTTATTTATGCAGAGGCCGA
GGCCGCCTCGGCCTCTGAGCTATTCCAGAAGTAGTGAGGAGGCTTTTTTGGAGGCCTAGGCTTTTGCAAA
GATCGATCAAGAGACAGGATGAGGATCGTTTCGCATGATTGAACAAGATGGATTGCACGCAGGTTCTCCG
GCCGCTTGGGTGGAGAGGCTATTCGGCTATGACTGGGCACAACAGACAATCGGCTGCTCTGATGCCGCCG
TGTTCCGGCTGTCAGCGCAGGGGCGCCCGGTTCTTTTTGTCAAGACCGACCTGTCCGGTGCCCTGAATGA
ACTGCAAGACGAGGCAGCGCGGCTATCGTGGCTGGCCACGACGGGCGTTCCTTGCGCAGCTGTGCTCGAC
GTTGTCACTGAAGCGGGAAGGGACTGGCTGCTATTGGGCGAAGTGCCGGGGCAGGATCTCCTGTCATCTC
ACCTTGCTCCTGCCGAGAAAGTATCCATCATGGCTGATGCAATGCGGCGGCTGCATACGCTTGATCCGGC
TACCTGCCCATTCGACCACCAAGCGAAACATCGCATCGAGCGAGCACGTACTCGGATGGAAGCCGGTCTT
GTCGATCAGGATGATCTGGACGAAGAGCATCAGGGGCTCGCGCCAGCCGAACTGTTCGCCAGGCTCAAGG
CGAGCATGCCCGACGGCGAGGATCTCGTCGTGACCCATGGCGATGCCTGCTTGCCGAATATCATGGTGGA
AAATGGCCGCTTTTCTGGATTCATCGACTGTGGCCGGCTGGGTGTGGCGGACCGCTATCAGGACATAGCG
TTGGCTACCCGTGATATTGCTGAAGAGCTTGGCGGCGAATGGGCTGACCGCTTCCTCGTGCTTTACGGTA
TCGCCGCTCCCGATTCGCAGCGCATCGCCTTCTATCGCCTTCTTGACGAGTTCTTCTGAGCGGGACTCTG
GGGTTCGAAATGACCGACCAAGCGACGCCCAACCTGCCATCACGAGATTTCGATTCCACCGCCGCCTTCT
ATGAAAGGTTGGGCTTCGGAATCGTTTTCCGGGACGCCGGCTGGATGATCCTCCAGCGCGGGGATCTCAT
GCTGGAGTTCTTCGCCCACCCTAGGGGGAGGCTAACTGAAACACGGAAGGAGACAATACCGGAAGGAACC
CGCGCTATGACGGCAATAAAAAGACAGAATAAAACGCACGGTGTTGGGTCGTTTGTTCATAAACGCGGGG
TTCGGTCCCAGGGCTGGCACTCTGTCGATACCCCACCGAGACCCCATTGGGGCCAATACGCCCGCGTTTC
TTCCTTTTCCCCACCCCACCCCCCAAGTTCGGGTGAAGGCCCAGGGCTCGCAGCCAACGTCGGGGCGGCA
GGCCCTGCCATAGCCTCAGGTTACTCATATATACTTTAGATTGATTTAAAACTTCATTTTTAATTTAAAA
GGATCTAGGTGAAGATCCTTTTTGATAATCTCATGACCAAAATCCCTTAACGTGAGTTTTCGTTCCACTG
AGCGTCAGACCCCGTAGAAAAGATCAAAGGATCTTCTTGAGATCCTTTTTTTCTGCGCGTAATCTGCTGC
TTGCAAACAAAAAAACCACCGCTACCAGCGGTGGTTTGTTTGCCGGATCAAGAGCTACCAACTCTTTTTC
CGAAGGTAACTGGCTTCAGCAGAGCGCAGATACCAAATACTGTCCTTCTAGTGTAGCCGTAGTTAGGCCA
CCACTTCAAGAACTCTGTAGCACCGCCTACATACCTCGCTCTGCTAATCCTGTTACCAGTGGCTGCTGCC
AGTGGCGATAAGTCGTGTCTTACCGGGTTGGACTCAAGACGATAGTTACCGGATAAGGCGCAGCGGTCGG
GCTGAACGGGGGGTTCGTGCACACAGCCCAGCTTGGAGCGAACGACCTACACCGAACTGAGATACCTACA
GCGTGAGCTATGAGAAAGCGCCACGCTTCCCGAAGGGAGAAAGGCGGACAGGTATCCGGTAAGCGGCAGG
GTCGGAACAGGAGAGCGCACGAGGGAGCTTCCAGGGGGAAACGCCTGGTATCTTTATAGTCCTGTCGGGT
TTCGCCACCTCTGACTTGAGCGTCGATTTTTGTGATGCTCGTCAGGGGGGCGGAGCCTATGGAAAAACGC
CAGCAACGCGGCCTTTTTACGGTTCCTGGCCTTTTGCTGGCCTTTTGCTCACATGTTCTTTCCTGCGTTA
TCCCCTGATTCTGTGGATAACCGTATTACCGCCATGCAT
